Addgene plasmid #117978: pcDNA3.1-EPG
Purpose: Express EPG in mamalian cells
Depositing lab: Assaf Gilad. Depositing organization: Michigan State University. Publication: Wireless control of cellular function by activation of a novel protein responsive to electromagnetic fields. Krishnan V, Park SA, Shin SS, Alon L, Tressler CM, Stokes W, Banerjee J, Sorrell ME, Tian Y, Fridman GY, Celnik P, Pevsner J, Guggino WB, Gilad AA, Pelled G. Sci Rep. 2018 Jun 8;8(1):8764. doi: 10.1038/s41598-018-27087-9. PubMed 29884813.
Backbone
  Vector backbone: pcDNA 3.1 V5 HIS
  Backbone manufacturer: Invitrogen
  Backbone size w/o insert (bp): 5500
  Total vector size (bp): 5900
  Vector type: Mammalian Expression
  Selectable markers: Neomycin (select with G418)
Growth in bacteria
  Bacterial resistance: Ampicillin, 100 μg/mL
  Growth temperature: 37°C
  Growth strain: DH5alpha
  Copy number: High Copy
Gene/Insert
  Gene/Insert name: Electromagnetic perceptive gene (alt name: EPG)
  Species: Kryptopterus bicirrhis
  Insert size (bp): 399
  GenBank ID: MH590650.1 MH590650.1
  Promoter: CMV
  Tag / fusion protein: v5 (C terminal on backbone); HIS (C terminal on backbone)
  Cloning method: Gibson Cloning
  Sequencing primers: 5′ T7; 3′ V5 reverse
Resource information
  A portion of this plasmid was derived from a plasmid made by: This plasmid was originally created by Dr. Gilad at Johns Hopkins University
Terms and licenses: Academic/Nonprofit Terms; Industry Terms: Not Available to Industry
How to cite: pcDNA3.1-EPG was a gift from Assaf Gilad (Addgene plasmid # 117978 ; http://n2t.net/addgene:117978 ; RRID:Addgene_117978)
