[The description below was written by a language model from this plasmid's Addgene catalogue record and pLannotate feature annotations shown in this document.]
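Description:
pcDNA3.1-EPG is a mammalian expression plasmid of about 5.9 kb built on the Invitrogen pcDNA3.1 V5-His backbone. It carries the electromagnetic perceptive gene (EPG) from the glass catfish Kryptopterus bicirrhis, a 399 bp insert introduced by Gibson cloning. In E. coli the plasmid replicates from a high-copy ColE1/pUC-type origin and is selected through the β-lactamase (AmpR) gene. An f1 origin is also present, which can be used to produce single-stranded DNA. For mammalian cells, a separate cassette places the neomycin phosphotransferase gene under the SV40 enhancer/early promoter with an SV40 polyadenylation signal, allowing G418 selection of stable transfectants.

EPG expression is driven by the human cytomegalovirus immediate-early enhancer and promoter and terminated by the bovine growth hormone polyadenylation signal. A T7 promoter lies between the CMV promoter and the insert, permitting in vitro transcription and serving as a sequencing primer site. The catalogue entry describes C-terminal V5 and His tags supplied by the backbone. The feature table annotates the V5 epitope downstream of the insert position, but it does not annotate the EPG coding region or the His tag as separate features. Several short annotated fragments (a truncated HIV-1 LTR, ble, lacI, bom and a partial SV40 promoter) are most likely backbone remnants or similarity hits rather than functional parts.

The stated purpose is to express EPG in mammalian cells. The associated publication concerns wireless control of cellular function through a protein responsive to electromagnetic fields. The V5 and His tags would allow detection or purification of the expressed protein.
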