Features (pLannotate 1.2.2; 20 found; start..end, strand, type, name):
      1..380     +  enhancer       CMV enhancer: human cytomegalovirus immediate early enhancer
    381..584     +  promoter       CMV promoter: human cytomegalovirus (CMV) immediate early promoter
    580..613     +  LTR            5' LTR (truncated) (fragment): truncated 5' long terminal repeat (LTR) from HIV-1
    629..647     +  promoter       T7 promoter: promoter for bacteriophage T7 RNA polymerase
   1176..1217    +  CDS            V5 tag: epitope tag from simian virus 5
   1273..1497    +  polyA_signal   bGH poly(A) signal: bovine growth hormone polyadenylation signal
   1501..1522    +  promoter       SV40 promoter (fragment): SV40 enhancer and early promoter
   1543..1971    +  rep_origin     f1 ori (sequence partly withheld): f1 bacteriophage origin of replication; arrow indicates direction of (+) strand synthesis
   1985..2314    +  promoter       SV40 promoter: SV40 enhancer and early promoter
   2381..3172    +  CDS            neo: KKA2_KLEPN - Also known as kan, nptII. Experimental evidence at protein level: Swiss-Prot protein existence level 1. Resistance to kanamycin, neomycin, paromomycin, ribostamycin, butirosin and gentamicin B. From Klebsiella pneumoniae.
   3198..3356    +  CDS            ble (fragment): BLE_KLEPN - Experimental evidence at protein level: Swiss-Prot protein existence level 1. Binding protein with a strong affinity to the bleomycin family of antibiotics. Binds to CL990; an antimitotic-antibiotic compound. From Klebsiella pneumoniae.
   3351..3472    +  polyA_signal   SV40 poly(A) signal: SV40 polyadenylation signal
   3545..3561    -  protein_bind   lac operator: The lac repressor binds to the lac operator to inhibit transcription in E. coli. This inhibition can be relieved by adding lactose or isopropyl-β-D-thiogalactopyranoside (IPTG). lac repressor encoded by lacI
   3569..3599    -  promoter       lac promoter: promoter for the E. coli lac operon
   3614..3635    -  protein_bind   CAP binding site: CAP binding activates transcription in the presence of cAMP. E. coli catabolite activator protein
   3648..3740    -  CDS            lacI (fragment): lac repressor; lacI; The lac repressor binds to the lac operator to inhibit transcription in E. coli. This inhibition can be relieved by adding lactose or isopropyl-β-D-thiogalactopyranoside (IPTG).
   3923..4511    -  rep_origin     ori: high-copy-number ColE1/pMB1/pBR322/pUC origin of replication
   4682..5542    -  CDS            AmpR: β-lactamase; bla; confers resistance to ampicillin, carbenicillin, and related antibiotics
   5543..5647    -  promoter       AmpR promoter: bla
   5706..5758    -  misc_feature   bom (fragment): basis of mobility region from pBR322
>Addgene plasmid #117978 | pcDNA3.1-EPG | addgene full sequence | sequence record 232466 | Addgene NGS Result
GACATTGATTATTGACTAGTTATTAATAGTAATCAATTACGGGGTCATTAGTTCATAGCCCATATATGGA
GTTCCGCGTTACATAACTTACGGTAAATGGCCCGCCTGGCTGACCGCCCAACGACCCCCGCCCATTGACG
TCAATAATGACGTATGTTCCCATAGTAACGCCAATAGGGACTTTCCATTGACGTCAATGGGTGGAGTATT
TACGGTAAACTGCCCACTTGGCAGTACATCAAGTGTATCATATGCCAAGTACGCCCCCTATTGACGTCAA
TGACGGTAAATGGCCCGCCTGGCATTATGCCCAGTACATGACCTTATGGGACTTTCCTACTTGGCAGTAC
ATCTACGTATTAGTCATCGCTATTACCATGGTGATGCGGTTTTGGCAGTACATCAATGGGCGTGGATAGC
GGTTTGACTCACGGGGATTTCCAAGTCTCCACCCCATTGACGTCAATGGGAGTTTGTTTTGGCACCAAAA
TCAACGGGACTTTCCAAAATGTCGTAACAACTCCGCCCCATTGACGCAAATGGGCGGTAGGCGTGTACGG
TGGGAGGTCTATATAAGCAGAGCTCTCTGGCTAACTAGAGAACCCACTGCTTACTGGCTTATCGAAATTA
ATACGACTCACTATAGGGAGACCCAAGCTGGCTAGTTAAGCTTGGTACCGAGCTCGGATCCAGTACCCTT
CACCATGAAGTGTGTACTTTTGGGATTCGCAGCAGTGATCGGATTCTTCGCGATCGCGGAGTCTCTTACC
TGTAACACATGCTCAGTGAGTCTGATTGGAATATGTCTGAATCCCGCAACAGCGACTTGCTCCACCAACA
CATCCGTCTGCACCACAGGAAGAGCCAGTTTCACGGGCGTCCTCGGCTTCCTGGGCTTCAACTCCCAGGG
CTGCACGGAGGGAGCTCAGTGTAATGGCACCGTGTCCGGGTCCATCCTGGGTGCGTCGTACACGGTCACT
CAAACCTGCTGCAGCACAAACAACTGCAACCCCGTGACCAGCGGCGCCTCCTACGTCCAGATCTCCGTCA
GCGCGGCCCTGAGCGCCGCCCTGCTGGCCTGCGTCTGGGGCCAGTCCGTCTACAAGGGTCAAGACAATTC
TGCAGATATCCAGCACAGTGGCGGCCGCTCGAGTCTAGAGGGCCCGCGGTTCGAAGGTAAGCCTATCCCT
AACCCTCTCCTCGGTCTCGATTCTACGCGTACCGGTCATCATCACCATCACCATTGAGTTTAAACCCGCT
GATCAGCCTCGACTGTGCCTTCTAGTTGCCAGCCATCTGTTGTTTGCCCCTCCCCCGTGCCTTCCTTGAC
CCTGGAAGGTGCCACTCCCACTGTCCTTTCCTAATAAAATGAGGAAATTGCATCGCATTGTCTGAGTAGG
TGTCATTCTATTCTGGGGGGTGGGGTGGGGCAGGACAGCAAGGGGGAGGATTGGGAAGACAATAGCAGGC
ATGCTGGGGATGCGGTGGGCTCTATGGCTTCTGAGGCGGAAAGAACCAGCTGGGGCTCTAGGGGGTATCC
CC
[124 nt withheld, positions 1543-1666]
C
[91 nt withheld, positions 1668-1758]
A
[49 nt withheld, positions 1760-1808]
CCTTTGACGTTGGAGTCCACGTTCTTT
[37 nt withheld, positions 1836-1872]
ACCCTATCTCGGTCTATTCTTTTGATTTATAAGGGATTTTGCCGATTTCGGCCTATTGGTTAAAAAATGA
GCTGATTTAACAAAAATTTAACGCGAATTAATTCTGTGGAATGTGTGTCAGTTAGGGTGTGGAAAGTCCC
CAGGCTCCCCAGCAGGCAGAAGTATGCAAAGCATGCATCTCAATTAGTCAGCAACCAGGTGTGGAAAGTC
CCCAGGCTCCCCAGCAGGCAGAAGTATGCAAAGCATGCATCTCAATTAGTCAGCAACCATAGTCCCGCCC
CTAACTCCGCCCATCCCGCCCCTAACTCCGCCCAGTTCCGCCCATTCTCCGCCCCATGGCTGACTAATTT
TTTTTATTTATGCAGAGGCCGAGGCCGCCTCTGCCTCTGAGCTATTCCAGAAGTAGTGAGGAGGCTTTTT
TGGAGGCCTAGGCTTTTGCAAAAAGCTCCCGGGAGCTTGTATATCCATTTTCGGATCTGATCAAGAGACA
GGATGAGGATCGTTTCGCATGATTGAACAAGATGGATTGCACGCAGGTTCTCCGGCCGCTTGGGTGGAGA
GGCTATTCGGCTATGACTGGGCACAACAGACAATCGGCTGCTCTGATGCCGCCGTGTTCCGGCTGTCAGC
GCAGGGGCGCCCGGTTCTTTTTGTCAAGACCGACCTGTCCGGTGCCCTGAATGAACTGCAGGACGAGGCA
GCGCGGCTATCGTGGCTGGCCACGACGGGCGTTCCTTGCGCAGCTGTGCTCGACGTTGTCACTGAAGCGG
GAAGGGACTGGCTGCTATTGGGCGAAGTGCCGGGGCAGGATCTCCTGTCATCTCACCTTGCTCCTGCCGA
GAAAGTATCCATCATGGCTGATGCAATGCGGCGGCTGCATACGCTTGATCCGGCTACCTGCCCATTCGAC
CACCAAGCGAAACATCGCATCGAGCGAGCACGTACTCGGATGGAAGCCGGTCTTGTCGATCAGGATGATC
TGGACGAAGAGCATCAGGGGCTCGCGCCAGCCGAACTGTTCGCCAGGCTCAAGGCGCGCATGCCCGACGG
CGAGGATCTCGTCGTGACCCATGGCGATGCCTGCTTGCCGAATATCATGGTGGAAAATGGCCGCTTTTCT
GGATTCATCGACTGTGGCCGGCTGGGTGTGGCGGACCGCTATCAGGACATAGCGTTGGCTACCCGTGATA
TTGCTGAAGAGCTTGGCGGCGAATGGGCTGACCGCTTCCTCGTGCTTTACGGTATCGCCGCTCCCGATTC
GCAGCGCATCGCCTTCTATCGCCTTCTTGACGAGTTCTTCTGAGCGGGACTCTGGGGTTCGCGAAATGAC
CGACCAAGCGACGCCCAACCTGCCATCACGAGATTTCGATTCCACCGCCGCCTTCTATGAAAGGTTGGGC
TTCGGAATCGTTTTCCGGGACGCCGGCTGGATGATCCTCCAGCGCGGGGATCTCATGCTGGAGTTCTTCG
CCCACCCCAACTTGTTTATTGCAGCTTATAATGGTTACAAATAAAGCAATAGCATCACAAATTTCACAAA
TAAAGCATTTTTTTCACTGCATTCTAGTTGTGGTTTGTCCAAACTCATCAATGTATCTTATCATGTCTGT
ATACCGTCGACCTCTAGCTAGAGCTTGGCGTAATCATGGTCATAGCTGTTTCCTGTGTGAAATTGTTATC
CGCTCACAATTCCACACAACATACGAGCCGGAAGCATAAAGTGTAAAGCCTGGGGTGCCTAATGAGTGAG
CTAACTCACATTAATTGCGTTGCGCTCACTGCCCGCTTTCCAGTCGGGAAACCTGTCGTGCCAGCTGCAT
TAATGAATCGGCCAACGCGCGGGGAGAGGCGGTTTGCGTATTGGGCGCTCTTCCGCTTCCTCGCTCACTG
ACTCGCTGCGCTCGGTCGTTCGGCTGCGGCGAGCGGTATCAGCTCACTCAAAGGCGGTAATACGGTTATC
CACAGAATCAGGGGATAACGCAGGAAAGAACATGTGAGCAAAAGGCCAGCAAAAGGCCAGGAACCGTAAA
AAGGCCGCGTTGCTGGCGTTTTTCCATAGGCTCCGCCCCCCTGACGAGCATCACAAAAATCGACGCTCAA
GTCAGAGGTGGCGAAACCCGACAGGACTATAAAGATACCAGGCGTTTCCCCCTGGAAGCTCCCTCGTGCG
CTCTCCTGTTCCGACCCTGCCGCTTACCGGATACCTGTCCGCCTTTCTCCCTTCGGGAAGCGTGGCGCTT
TCTCATAGCTCACGCTGTAGGTATCTCAGTTCGGTGTAGGTCGTTCGCTCCAAGCTGGGCTGTGTGCACG
AACCCCCCGTTCAGCCCGACCGCTGCGCCTTATCCGGTAACTATCGTCTTGAGTCCAACCCGGTAAGACA
CGACTTATCGCCACTGGCAGCAGCCACTGGTAACAGGATTAGCAGAGCGAGGTATGTAGGCGGTGCTACA
GAGTTCTTGAAGTGGTGGCCTAACTACGGCTACACTAGAAGAACAGTATTTGGTATCTGCGCTCTGCTGA
AGCCAGTTACCTTCGGAAAAAGAGTTGGTAGCTCTTGATCCGGCAAACAAACCACCGCTGGTAGCGGTGG
TTTTTTTGTTTGCAAGCAGCAGATTACGCGCAGAAAAAAAGGATCTCAAGAAGATCCTTTGATCTTTTCT
ACGGGGTCTGACGCTCAGTGGAACGAAAACTCACGTTAAGGGATTTTGGTCATGAGATTATCAAAAAGGA
TCTTCACCTAGATCCTTTTAAATTAAAAATGAAGTTTTAAATCAATCTAAAGTATATATGAGTAAACTTG
GTCTGACAGTTACCAATGCTTAATCAGTGAGGCACCTATCTCAGCGATCTGTCTATTTCGTTCATCCATA
GTTGCCTGACTCCCCGTCGTGTAGATAACTACGATACGGGAGGGCTTACCATCTGGCCCCAGTGCTGCAA
TGATACCGCGAGACCCACGCTCACCGGCTCCAGATTTATCAGCAATAAACCAGCCAGCCGGAAGGGCCGA
GCGCAGAAGTGGTCCTGCAACTTTATCCGCCTCCATCCAGTCTATTAATTGTTGCCGGGAAGCTAGAGTA
AGTAGTTCGCCAGTTAATAGTTTGCGCAACGTTGTTGCCATTGCTACAGGCATCGTGGTGTCACGCTCGT
CGTTTGGTATGGCTTCATTCAGCTCCGGTTCCCAACGATCAAGGCGAGTTACATGATCCCCCATGTTGTG
CAAAAAAGCGGTTAGCTCCTTCGGTCCTCCGATCGTTGTCAGAAGTAAGTTGGCCGCAGTGTTATCACTC
ATGGTTATGGCAGCACTGCATAATTCTCTTACTGTCATGCCATCCGTAAGATGCTTTTCTGTGACTGGTG
AGTACTCAACCAAGTCATTCTGAGAATAGTGTATGCGGCGACCGAGTTGCTCTTGCCCGGCGTCAATACG
GGATAATACCGCGCCACATAGCAGAACTTTAAAAGTGCTCATCATTGGAAAACGTTCTTCGGGGCGAAAA
CTCTCAAGGATCTTACCGCTGTTGAGATCCAGTTCGATGTAACCCACTCGTGCACCCAACTGATCTTCAG
CATCTTTTACTTTCACCAGCGTTTCTGGGTGAGCAAAAACAGGAAGGCAAAATGCCGCAAAAAAGGGAAT
AAGGGCGACACGGAAATGTTGAATACTCATACTCTTCCTTTTTCAATATTATTGAAGCATTTATCAGGGT
TATTGTCTCATGAGCGGATACATATTTGAATGTATTTAGAAAAATAAACAAATAGGGGTTCCGCGCACAT
TTCCCCGAAAAGTGCCACCTGACGTCGACGGATCGGGAGATCTCCCGATCCCCTATGGTGCACTCTCAGT
ACAATCTGCTCTGATGCCGCATAGTTAAGCCAGTATCTGCTCCCTGCTTGTGTGTTGGAGGTCGCTGAGT
AGTGCGCGAGCAAAATTTAAGCTACAACAAGGCAAGGCTTGACCGACAATTGCATGAAGAATCTGCTTAG
GGTTAGGCGTTTTGCGCTGCTTCGCGATGTACGGGCCAGATATACGCGTT
