>Addgene plasmid #117978 | pcDNA3.1-EPG | depositor partial sequence | sequence record 222856 | EPG   orf
ATGAAGTGTGTACTTTTGGGATTCGCAGCAGTGATCGGATTCTTCGCGATCGCGGAGTCTCTTACCTGTA
ACACATGCTCAGTGAGTCTGATTGGAATATGTCTGAATCCCGCAACAGCGACTTGCTCCACCAACACATC
CGTCTGCACCACAGGAAGAGCCAGTTTCACGGGCGTCCTCGGCTTCCTGGGCTTCAACTCCCAGGGCTGC
ACGGAGGGAGCTCAGTGTAATGGCACCGTGTCCGGGTCCATCCTGGGTGCGTCGTACACGGTCACTCAAA
CCTGCTGCAGCACAAACAACTGCAACCCCGTGACCAGCGGCGCCTCCTACGTCCAGATCTCCGTCAGCGC
GGCCCTGAGCGCCGCCCTGCTGGCCTGCGTCTGGGGCCAGTCCGTCTACTGA
